>Addgene plasmid #248342 | EKv413(Gold Cas-guide insert4 2 gene version) | addgene full sequence | sequence record 496206 | Addgene NGS Result
TCGCGCGTTTCGGTGATGACGGTGAAAACCTCTGACACATGCAGCTCCCGGAGACGGTCACAGCTTGTCT
GTAAGCGGATGCCGGGAGCAGACAAGCCCGTCAGGGCGCGTCAGCGGGTGTTGGCGGGTGTCGGGGCTGG
CTTAACTATGCGGCATCAGAGCAGATTGTACTGAGAGTGCACCATATGCGGTGTGAAATACCGCACAGAT
GCGTAAGGAGAAAATACCGCATCAGGCGCCATTCGCCATTCAGGCTGCACAACTGTTGGGAAGGGCGATC
GGTGCGGGCCTCTTCGCTATTACGCCAGCTGGCGAAAGGGGGATGTGCTGCAAGGCGATTAAGTTGGGTA
ACGCCAGGGTTTTCCCAGTCACGACGTTGTAAAACGACGGCCAGTGCCAAGCTTGGTCTCATGATTCGAT
TGAATGTCCATTGAAGCAGACGTGTTGCGACAGGTTAGCGACGATGGGTGTAGATGTGATGTGATGTGAT
GGTGTGGTTCTTCCACGGCGGCGTCCTTGCGGTGGCGGAGAAGGGGATATCCCGAAGGAGCGGCAGCGGG
AGAGCACAAGCAGAAAGGGTGCAGTGAGTGAGTGGGTCCAGCTGGGTGGCTGGCCGAGTGGACGCGACCG
GGTTTCGAGGGGGGGGGGGAGAAAAGGGATGGAGCGAGGGATATAACCCACATGGAATGGAGGTGGGTGT
GAAGGCGGGTATATAGGAAGGTGGAGGACTTACAACCCATGAGGTCTTCGCCCCATGGTATGAAGACTCG
TTTTAGAGCTAGAAATAGCAAGTTAAAATAAGGCTAGTCCGTTATCAACTTGAAAAAGTGGCACCGAGTC
GGTGCTTTTTTTCCTTAGAGACCTCTAGAGGATCCCCGGGTACCGAGCTCGAATTCGTAATCATGGTCAT
AGCTGTTTCCTGTGTGAAATTGTTATCCGCTCACAATTCCACACAACATACGAGCCGGAAGCATAAAGTG
TAAAGCCTGGGGTGCCTAATGAGTGAGCTAACTCACATTAATTGCGTTGCGCTCACTGCCCGCTTTCCAG
TCGGGAAACCTGTCGTGCCAGCTGCATTAATGAATCGGCCAACGCGCGGGGAGAGGCGGTTTGCGTATTG
GGCGCTCTTCCGCTTCCTCGCTCACTGACTCGCTGCGCTCGGTCGTTCGGCTGCGGCGAGCGGTATCAGC
TCACTCAAAGGCGGTAATACGGTTATCCACAGAATCAGGGGATAACGCAGGAAAGAACATGTGAGCAAAA
GGCCAGCAAAAGGCCAGGAACCGTAAAAAGGCCGCGTTGCTGGCGTTTTTCCATAGGCTCCGCCCCCCTG
ACGAGCATCACAAAAATCGACGCTCAAGTCAGAGGTGGCGAAACCCGACAGGACTATAAAGATACCAGGC
GTTTCCCCCTGGAAGCTCCCTCGTGCGCTCTCCTGTTCCGACCCTGCCGCTTACCGGATACCTGTCCGCC
TTTCTCCCTTCGGGAAGCGTGGCGCTTTCTCATAGCTCACGCTGTAGGTATCTCAGTTCGGTGTAGGTCG
TTCGCTCCAAGCTGGGCTGTGTGCACGAACCCCCCGTTCAGCCCGACCGCTGCGCCTTATCCGGTAACTA
TCGTCTTGAGTCCAACCCGGTAAGACACGACTTATCGCCACTGGCAGCAGCCACTGGTAACAGGATTAGC
AGAGCGAGGTATGTAGGCGGTGCTACAGAGTTCTTGAAGTGGTGGCCTAACTACGGCTACACTAGAAGAA
CAGTATTTGGTATCTGCGCTCTGCTGAAGCCAGTTACCTTCGGAAAAAGAGTTGGTAGCTCTTGATCCGG
CAAACAAACCACCGCTGGTAGCGGTGGTTTTTTTGTTTGCAAGCAGCAGATTACGCGCAGAAAAAAAGGA
TCTCAAGAAGATCCTTTGATCTTTTCTACGGGGTCTGACGCTCAGTGGAACGAAAACTCACGTTAAGGGA
TTTTGGTCATGAGATTATCAAAAAGGATCTTCACCTAGATCCTTTTAAATTAAAAATGAAGTTTTAAATC
AATCTAAAGTATATATGAGTAAACTTGGTCTGACAGTTACCAATGCTTAATCAGTGAGGCACCTATCTCA
GCGATCTGTCTATTTCGTTCATCCATAGTTGCCTGACTCCCCGTCGTGTAGATAACTACGATACGGGAGG
GCTTACCATCTGGCCCCAGTGCTGCAATGATACCGCGAGAACCACGCTCACCGGCTCCAGATTTATCAGC
AATAAACCAGCCAGCCGGAAGGGCCGAGCGCAGAAGTGGTCCTGCAACTTTATCCGCCTCCATCCAGTCT
ATTAATTGTTGCCGGGAAGCTAGAGTAAGTAGTTCGCCAGTTAATAGTTTGCGCAACGTTGTTGCCATTG
CTACAGGCATCGTGGTGTCACGCTCGTCGTTTGGTATGGCTTCATTCAGCTCCGGTTCCCAACGATCAAG
GCGAGTTACATGATCCCCCATGTTGTGCAAAAAAGCGGTTAGCTCCTTCGGTCCTCCGATCGTTGTCAGA
AGTAAGTTGGCCGCAGTGTTATCACTCATGGTTATGGCAGCACTGCATAATTCTCTTACTGTCATGCCAT
CCGTAAGATGCTTTTCTGTGACTGGTGAGTACTCAACCAAGTCATTCTGAGAATAGTGTATGCGGCGACC
GAGTTGCTCTTGCCCGGCGTCAATACGGGATAATACCGCGCCACATAGCAGAACTTTAAAAGTGCTCATC
ATTGGAAAACGTTCTTCGGGGCGAAAACTCTCAAGGATCTTACCGCTGTTGAGATCCAGTTCGATGTAAC
CCACTCGTGCACCCAACTGATCTTCAGCATCTTTTACTTTCACCAGCGTTTCTGGGTGAGCAAAAACAGG
AAGGCAAAATGCCGCAAAAAAGGGAATAAGGGCGACACGGAAATGTTGAATACTCATACTCTTCCTTTTT
CAATATTATTGAAGCATTTATCAGGGTTATTGTCTCATGAGCGGATACATATTTGAATGTATTTAGAAAA
ATAAACAAATAGGGGTTCCGCGCACATTTCCCCGAAAAGTGCCACCTGACGTCTAAGAAACCATTATTAT
CATGACATTAACCTATAAAAATAGGCGTATCACGAGGCCCTTTCGTC
Features (pLannotate 1.2.2; 12 found; start..end, strand, type, name):
    137..236     +  misc_feature   bom (fragment): basis of mobility region from pBR322
    242..396     -  CDS            lacZα (fragment): LacZα fragment of β-galactosidase; lacZ fragment
    770..845     +  misc_RNA       gRNA scaffold: guide RNA scaffold for the Streptococcus pyogenes CRISPR/Cas9 system
    863..896     -  misc_feature   MCS (fragment): pUC18/19 multiple cloning site
    930..946     -  protein_bind   lac operator: The lac repressor binds to the lac operator to inhibit transcription in E. coli. This inhibition can be relieved by adding lactose or isopropyl-β-D-thiogalactopyranoside (IPTG). lac repressor encoded by lacI
    954..984     -  promoter       lac promoter: promoter for the E. coli lac operon
    999..1020    -  protein_bind   CAP binding site: CAP binding activates transcription in the presence of cAMP. E. coli catabolite activator protein
   1033..1125    -  CDS            lacI (fragment): lac repressor; lacI; The lac repressor binds to the lac operator to inhibit transcription in E. coli. This inhibition can be relieved by adding lactose or isopropyl-β-D-thiogalactopyranoside (IPTG).
   1308..1896    -  rep_origin     ori: high-copy-number ColE1/pMB1/pBR322/pUC origin of replication
   2067..2927    -  CDS            AmpR: β-lactamase; bla; confers resistance to ampicillin, carbenicillin, and related antibiotics
   2928..3032    -  promoter       AmpR promoter: bla
   3127..35      +  CDS            rop (fragment) (across the origin): Rop protein, which maintains plasmids at low copy number; rop
