[The description below was written by a language model from this plasmid's Addgene catalogue record and pLannotate feature annotations shown in this document.]
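Description:
EKv413 (Gold Cas-guide insert4, 2 gene version) is a small (about 3.1 kb) pUC18-based intermediate cloning vector for building multiplexed CRISPR/Cas9 guide RNA arrays, deposited as an empty backbone with no guide sequence installed. It is maintained in E. coli at high copy through the ColE1/pUC-type origin and selected with ampicillin via the β-lactamase gene and its native promoter. The remaining annotated backbone elements are pUC18 remnants: fragments of lacZα and the multiple cloning site, the lac promoter, operator and CAP binding site, and short fragments of lacI, bom and rop.

The functional cassette sits within the disrupted lacZα/MCS region. According to the depositor, it consists of the PpU6 promoter, a U6-type small-RNA promoter for guide RNA expression (the associated work concerns the moss Physcomitrella), followed by a BbsI cloning site and the Streptococcus pyogenes Cas9 gRNA scaffold. The automated feature table annotates only the scaffold. The PpU6 promoter and the type IIS sites are not called, though the unannotated stretch upstream of the scaffold is consistent with their presence. A spacer is introduced by annealing complementary oligonucleotides with suitable overhangs and ligating them into the BbsI site. The whole promoter–guide–scaffold unit is flanked by outward-facing BsaI sites that generate unique four-base overhangs, so the unit can be released and joined with units from sibling insert vectors in a fixed order and orientation by Golden Gate assembly. The name and stated purpose indicate that this plasmid supplies the fourth position in the version of the system designed for four gRNAs, or two target genes. The plasmid carries no Cas9 gene and no plant selection marker, and the record does not describe the destination vector.
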