Addgene plasmid #248342: EKv413(Gold Cas-guide insert4 2 gene version)
Purpose: (Empty Backbone) gRNA insert vector for Golden Gate Assembly, 2 gene or 4 gRNAs version
Depositing lab: Elena Kozgunova. Depositing organization: Nagoya University. Publication: tRNA-Based Polycistronic CRISPR/Cas9 System Boosts Efficiency of Multi-Gene Deletion in the Moss Physcomitrella. Kozgunova E. bioRxiv 2025.07.29.667574 10.1101/2025.07.29.667574.
Backbone
  Vector backbone: pUC18
  Vector type: CRISPR
Growth in bacteria
  Bacterial resistance: Ampicillin, 100 μg/mL
  Growth temperature: 37°C
  Growth strain: DH5alpha
  Copy number: High Copy
Gene/Insert
  Gene/Insert name: None
Terms and licenses: Academic/Nonprofit Terms; Industry Terms: Not Available to Industry
Depositor comments: Intermediate vector, referred to as a gRNA insert vector, is used to clone guide RNA sequences by annealing complementary oligonucleotides with appropriate overhangs and inserting them into a BbsI site positioned between the PpU6 promoter and the gRNA scaffold. The PpU6 promoter and gRNA scaffold are flanked by outward-facing BsaI sites with unique four-base overhangs, enabling directional and ordered assembly via Golden Gate.
How to cite: EKv413(Gold Cas-guide insert4 2 gene version) was a gift from Elena Kozgunova (Addgene plasmid # 248342 ; http://n2t.net/addgene:248342 ; RRID:Addgene_248342)
